>Addgene plasmid #98165 | p-mCherry-C1-iC++ | addgene full sequence | sequence record 182714 | Addgene NGS Result
TCTGTGGATAACCGTATTACCGCCATGCATTAGTTATTAATAGTAATCAATTACGGGGTCATTAGTTCAT
AGCCCATATATGGAGTTCCGCGTTACATAACTTACGGTAAATGGCCCGCCTGGCTGACCGCCCAACGACC
CCCGCCCATTGACGTCAATAATGACGTATGTTCCCATAGTAACGCCAATAGGGACTTTCCATTGACGTCA
ATGGGTGGAGTATTTACGGTAAACTGCCCACTTGGCAGTACATCAAGTGTATCATATGCCAAGTACGCCC
CCTATTGACGTCAATGACGGTAAATGGCCCGCCTGGCATTATGCCCAGTACATGACCTTATGGGACTTTC
CTACTTGGCAGTACATCTACGTATTAGTCATCGCTATTACCATGGTGATGCGGTTTTGGCAGTACATCAA
TGGGCGTGGATAGCGGTTTGACTCACGGGGATTTCCAAGTCTCCACCCCATTGACGTCAATGGGAGTTTG
TTTTGGCACCAAAATCAACGGGACTTTCCAAAATGTCGTAACAACTCCGCCCCATTGACGCAAATGGGCG
GTAGGCGTGTACGGTGGGAGGTCTATATAAGCAGAGCTGGTTTAGTGAACCGTCAGATCCGCTAGCGCCA
CCATGGACTATGGCGGCGCTTTGTCTGCCGTCGGACTCTTCCAAACCTCATACACTCTTGAGAACAATGG
TTCTGTTATTTGCATCCCGAACAACGGCCAGTGCTTCTGCTTGGCTTGGCTTAAATCCAACGGAACAAAT
GCCGAGAAGTTGGCTGCCAACATTCTGCAGTGGATTTCTTTTGCGCTTTCAGCGCTCTGCCTGATGTTCT
ACGGCTACCAGACCTGGAAGTCTACTTGCGGCTGGGAGAACATTTACGTGGCCACGATCCAGATGATCAA
GTTCATCATCGAGTATTTCCATAGCTTTGACGAACCTGCGGTGATCTACTCATCCAACGGCAACAAGACC
CGGTGGCTTCGTTACGCGAGCTGGCTGCTGACCTGCCCTGTCATTCTTATCCACCTGAGCAACCTTACGG
GTCTGGCGAACGACTATAACAAGCGTACCATGGGTCTGCTGGTGTCAGATATCGGCACGATCGTGTGGGG
CACCACGGCCGCGCTGTCCAAGGGATACGTCCGTGTCATTTTCTTCCTGATGGGCCTGTGCTACGGCATC
TACACATTCTTCAACGCAGCCAAGGTCTACATTGAGGCGTACCACACCGTGCCGAAGGGCCGGTGTCGCC
AGGTGGTGACTGGCATGGCTTGGCTCTTCTTCGTATCATGGGGTATGTTCCCCATCCTGTTCATCCTCGG
CCCCGAGGGCTTCGGCGTCCTGAGCCGGTACGGCTCCAACGTCGGCCACACCATCATTGACCTGATGTCG
AAGCAGTGCTGGGGTCTGCTCGGCCACTACCTGCGCGTGCTGATCCACAGCCATATCCTCATCCACGGCG
ACATTCGCAAGACCACCAAATTGAACATTGGTGGCACTGAGATTGAGGTCGAGACGCTGGTGGAGGACGA
GGCCGAGGCTGGCGCGGTCGCGGCACCGGTGGTGAGCAAGGGCGAGGAGGATAACATGGCCATCATCAAG
GAGTTCATGCGCTTCAAGGTGCACATGGAGGGCTCCGTGAACGGCCACGAGTTCGAGATCGAGGGCGAGG
GCGAGGGCCGCCCCTACGAGGGCACCCAGACCGCCAAGCTGAAGGTGACCAAGGGTGGCCCCCTGCCCTT
CGCCTGGGACATCCTGTCCCCTCAGTTCATGTACGGCTCCAAGGCCTACGTGAAGCACCCCGCCGACATC
CCCGACTACTTGAAGCTGTCCTTCCCCGAGGGCTTCAAGTGGGAGCGCGTGATGAACTTCGAGGACGGCG
GCGTGGTGACCGTGACCCAGGACTCCTCCCTGCAGGACGGCGAGTTCATCTACAAGGTGAAGCTGCGCGG
CACCAACTTCCCCTCCGACGGCCCCGTAATGCAGAAGAAGACCATGGGCTGGGAGGCCTCCTCCGAGCGG
ATGTACCCCGAGGACGGCGCCCTGAAGGGCGAGATCAAGCAGAGGCTGAAGCTGAAGGACGGCGGCCACT
ACGACGCTGAGGTCAAGACCACCTACAAGGCCAAGAAGCCCGTGCAGCTGCCCGGCGCCTACAACGTCAA
CATCAAGTTGGACATCACCTCCCACAACGAGGACTACACCATCGTGGAACAGTACGAACGCGCCGAGGGC
CGCCACTCCACCGGCGGCATGGACGAGCTGTACAAGTAAGAGCTCAAGCTTCGAATTCTGCAGTCGACGG
TACCGCGGGCCCGGGATCCACCGGATCTAGATAACTGATCATAATCAGCCATACCACATTTGTAGAGGTT
TTACTTGCTTTAAAAAACCTCCCACACCTCCCCCTGAACCTGAAACATAAAATGAATGCAATTGTTGTTG
TTAACTTGTTTATTGCAGCTTATAATGGTTACAAATAAAGCAATAGCATCACAAATTTCACAAATAAAGC
ATTTTTTTCACTGCATTCTAGTTGTGGTTTGTCCAAACTCATCAATGTATCTTAACGCGTAAATTGTAAG
CGTTAATATTTTGTTAAAATTCGCGTTAAATTTTTGTTAAATCAGCTCATTTTTTAACCAATAGGCCGAA
ATCGGCAAAATCCCTTATAAATCAAAAGAATAGACCGAGATAGGGT
[37 nt withheld, positions 2707-2743]
AAAGAACGTGGACTCCAACGTCAAAGG
[49 nt withheld, positions 2771-2819]
T
[91 nt withheld, positions 2821-2911]
G
[124 nt withheld, positions 2913-3036]
CAGGTGGCACTTTTCGGGGAAATGTGCGCGGAACCCCTATTTGTTTATTTTTCTAAATACATTCAAATAT
GTATCCGCTCATGAGACAATAACCCTGATAAATGCTTCAATAATATTGAAAAAGGAAGAGTCCTGAGGCG
GAAAGAACCAGCTGTGGAATGTGTGTCAGTTAGGGTGTGGAAAGTCCCCAGGCTCCCCAGCAGGCAGAAG
TATGCAAAGCATGCATCTCAATTAGTCAGCAACCAGGTGTGGAAAGTCCCCAGGCTCCCCAGCAGGCAGA
AGTATGCAAAGCATGCATCTCAATTAGTCAGCAACCATAGTCCCGCCCCTAACTCCGCCCATCCCGCCCC
TAACTCCGCCCAGTTCCGCCCATTCTCCGCCCCATGGCTGACTAATTTTTTTTATTTATGCAGAGGCCGA
GGCCGCCTCGGCCTCTGAGCTATTCCAGAAGTAGTGAGGAGGCTTTTTTGGAGGCCTAGGCTTTTGCAAA
GATCGATCAAGAGACAGGATGAGGATCGTTTCGCATGATTGAACAAGATGGATTGCACGCAGGTTCTCCG
GCCGCTTGGGTGGAGAGGCTATTCGGCTATGACTGGGCACAACAGACAATCGGCTGCTCTGATGCCGCCG
TGTTCCGGCTGTCAGCGCAGGGGCGCCCGGTTCTTTTTGTCAAGACCGACCTGTCCGGTGCCCTGAATGA
ACTGCAAGACGAGGCAGCGCGGCTATCGTGGCTGGCCACGACGGGCGTTCCTTGCGCAGCTGTGCTCGAC
GTTGTCACTGAAGCGGGAAGGGACTGGCTGCTATTGGGCGAAGTGCCGGGGCAGGATCTCCTGTCATCTC
ACCTTGCTCCTGCCGAGAAAGTATCCATCATGGCTGATGCAATGCGGCGGCTGCATACGCTTGATCCGGC
TACCTGCCCATTCGACCACCAAGCGAAACATCGCATCGAGCGAGCACGTACTCGGATGGAAGCCGGTCTT
GTCGATCAGGATGATCTGGACGAAGAGCATCAGGGGCTCGCGCCAGCCGAACTGTTCGCCAGGCTCAAGG
CGAGCATGCCCGACGGCGAGGATCTCGTCGTGACCCATGGCGATGCCTGCTTGCCGAATATCATGGTGGA
AAATGGCCGCTTTTCTGGATTCATCGACTGTGGCCGGCTGGGTGTGGCGGACCGCTATCAGGACATAGCG
TTGGCTACCCGTGATATTGCTGAAGAGCTTGGCGGCGAATGGGCTGACCGCTTCCTCGTGCTTTACGGTA
TCGCCGCTCCCGATTCGCAGCGCATCGCCTTCTATCGCCTTCTTGACGAGTTCTTCTGAGCGGGACTCTG
GGGTTCGAAATGACCGACCAAGCGACGCCCAACCTGCCATCACGAGATTTCGATTCCACCGCCGCCTTCT
ATGAAAGGTTGGGCTTCGGAATCGTTTTCCGGGACGCCGGCTGGATGATCCTCCAGCGCGGGGATCTCAT
GCTGGAGTTCTTCGCCCACCCTAGGGGGAGGCTAACTGAAACACGGAAGGAGACAATACCGGAAGGAACC
CGCGCTATGACGGCAATAAAAAGACAGAATAAAACGCACGGTGTTGGGTCGTTTGTTCATAAACGCGGGG
TTCGGTCCCAGGGCTGGCACTCTGTCGATACCCCACCGAGACCCCATTGGGGCCAATACGCCCGCGTTTC
TTCCTTTTCCCCACCCCACCCCCCAAGTTCGGGTGAAGGCCCAGGGCTCGCAGCCAACGTCGGGGCGGCA
GGCCCTGCCATAGCCTCAGGTTACTCATATATACTTTAGATTGATTTAAAACTTCATTTTTAATTTAAAA
GGATCTAGGTGAAGATCCTTTTTGATAATCTCATGACCAAAATCCCTTAACGTGAGTTTTCGTTCCACTG
AGCGTCAGACCCCGTAGAAAAGATCAAAGGATCTTCTTGAGATCCTTTTTTTCTGCGCGTAATCTGCTGC
TTGCAAACAAAAAAACCACCGCTACCAGCGGTGGTTTGTTTGCCGGATCAAGAGCTACCAACTCTTTTTC
CGAAGGTAACTGGCTTCAGCAGAGCGCAGATACCAAATACTGTTCTTCTAGTGTAGCCGTAGTTAGGCCA
CCACTTCAAGAACTCTGTAGCACCGCCTACATACCTCGCTCTGCTAATCCTGTTACCAGTGGCTGCTGCC
AGTGGCGATAAGTCGTGTCTTACCGGGTTGGACTCAAGACGATAGTTACCGGATAAGGCGCAGCGGTCGG
GCTGAACGGGGGGTTCGTGCACACAGCCCAGCTTGGAGCGAACGACCTACACCGAACTGAGATACCTACA
GCGTGAGCTATGAGAAAGCGCCACGCTTCCCGAAGGGAGAAAGGCGGACAGGTATCCGGTAAGCGGCAGG
GTCGGAACAGGAGAGCGCACGAGGGAGCTTCCAGGGGGAAACGCCTGGTATCTTTATAGTCCTGTCGGGT
TTCGCCACCTCTGACTTGAGCGTCGATTTTTGTGATGCTCGTCAGGGGGGCGGAGCCTATGGAAAAACGC
CAGCAACGCGGCCTTTTTACGGTTCCTGGCCTTTTGCTGGCCTTTTGCTCACATGTTCTTTCCTGCGTTA
TCCCCTGAT
Features (pLannotate 1.2.2; 16 found; start..end, strand, type, name):
      1..23      +  rep_origin     RSF ori (fragment): Plasmids containing the RSF 1030 origin of replication can be propagated in E. coli cells that contain additional plasmids with compatible origins.
     91..394     +  enhancer       CMV enhancer: human cytomegalovirus immediate early enhancer
    395..598     +  promoter       CMV promoter: human cytomegalovirus (CMV) immediate early promoter
    633..666     +  CDS            ChR2(H134R) (fragment): H134R mutant of an N-terminal fragment of channelrhodopsin-2 from the alga Chlamydomonas reinhardtii (Nagel et al., 2005) blue light-activated cation channel
   1570..2278    +  CDS            mCherry (fragment): monomeric derivative of DsRed fluorescent protein (Shaner et al., 2004) mammalian codon-optimized
   2280..2329    +  misc_feature   MCS (fragment): multiple cloning site
   2346..2430    +  CDS            large T antigen (fragment): large T antigen from SV40 (simian virus 40)
   2453..2574    +  polyA_signal   SV40 poly(A) signal: SV40 polyadenylation signal
   2608..3036    -  rep_origin     f1 ori (sequence partly withheld): f1 bacteriophage origin of replication; arrow indicates direction of (+) strand synthesis
   3063..3167    +  promoter       AmpR promoter: bla
   3169..3526    +  promoter       SV40 promoter: SV40 enhancer and early promoter
   3561..4355    +  CDS            NeoR/KanR: aminoglycoside phosphotransferase from Tn5; aph(3')-II (or nptII); confers resistance to neomycin, kanamycin, and G418 (Geneticin®)
   4376..4528    +  CDS            ble (fragment): BLE_KLEPN - Experimental evidence at protein level: Swiss-Prot protein existence level 1. Binding protein with a strong affinity to the bleomycin family of antibiotics. Binds to CL990; an antimitotic-antibiotic compound. From Klebsiella pneumoniae.
   4587..4634    +  polyA_signal   HSV TK poly(A) signal: herpes simplex virus thymidine kinase polyadenylation signal (Cole and Stacy, 1985)
   4725..4741    -  polyA_signal   bGH poly(A) signal (fragment): bovine growth hormone polyadenylation signal
   4963..5551    +  rep_origin     ori: high-copy-number ColE1/pMB1/pBR322/pUC origin of replication
