[The description below was written by a language model from this plasmid's Addgene catalogue record and pLannotate feature annotations shown in this document.]
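Description:
p-mCherry-C1-iC++ is a mammalian expression plasmid built on the pEGFP-C1 backbone, in which the fluorescent protein position is occupied by mCherry rather than EGFP. It is propagated in E. coli as a high-copy plasmid from a ColE1/pUC-type origin and also carries an f1 phage origin. A single NeoR/KanR (Tn5 aminoglycoside phosphotransferase) gene serves both hosts: a bacterial promoter drives it for kanamycin selection in bacteria, while the SV40 enhancer/early promoter and an HSV TK polyadenylation signal allow G418 selection of transfected mammalian cells. The sequenced record is 5,635 nt, consistent with the stated backbone plus the 927 bp insert.

The payload is a synthetic, mammalian codon-optimized gene for iC++, an artificial anion-conducting channelrhodopsin derived from the C1C2 chimera by ten point substitutions (T59S, E83N, E90Q, E101S, V117R, E123S, V242R, T246N, N258Q, E273S). It was cloned between NheI and AgeI, directly downstream of the CMV enhancer and immediate-early promoter and upstream of mCherry, so the opsin is expressed with mCherry fused to its C terminus. The transcript ends at the SV40 poly(A) signal after the residual multiple cloning site. The automated annotation recognises only a short stretch at the start of the opsin as a ChR2-like fragment and leaves the rest of the insert unlabelled, which is expected for an engineered sequence. The small fragments labelled RSF ori, large T antigen, ble and bGH poly(A) appear to be incidental backbone matches rather than functional parts.

According to the record, iC++ is maximally activated at 488 nm and has off-kinetics of 35 ms. The construct suits transient or stable expression in cultured mammalian cells for characterising light-gated anion currents, and for optogenetic inhibition, with red fluorescence reporting expression and localisation.
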