Addgene plasmid #98165: p-mCherry-C1-iC++
Purpose: artificial anion conducting channelrhodopsin (aACR). Activation max 488 nm; off-kinetics 35 ms. Codon optimized for mammalian expression.
Depositing lab: Peter Hegemann. Depositing organization: Humboldt-Universitaet zu Berlin. Publication: Anion-conducting channelrhodopsins with tuned spectra and modified kinetics engineered for optogenetic manipulation of behavior. Wietek J, Rodriguez-Rozada S, Tutas J, Tenedini F, Grimm C, Oertner TG, Soba P, Hegemann P, Wiegert JS. Sci Rep. 2017 Nov 2;7(1):14957. doi: 10.1038/s41598-017-14330-y. PubMed 29097684.
Backbone
  Vector backbone: pEGFP-C1
  Backbone size w/o insert (bp): 4708
  Vector type: Mammalian Expression
  Selectable markers: Neomycin (select with G418)
Growth in bacteria
  Bacterial resistance: Kanamycin, 50 μg/mL
  Growth temperature: 37°C
  Growth strain: XL1 Blue
  Copy number: High Copy
Gene/Insert
  Gene/Insert name: Synthetic construct iC++ gene (alt names: iC++; C1C2)
  Species: Synthetic
  Insert size (bp): 927
  Mutation: T59S, E83N, E90Q, E101S, V117R, E123S, V242R, T246N, N258Q, E273S
  Promoter: CMV (+enhancer)
  Tag / fusion protein: mCherry (C terminal on backbone)
  Cloning method: Restriction Enzyme; 5′ cloning site NheI (not destroyed); 3′ cloning site AgeI (not destroyed)
  Sequencing primers: 5′ EGFP-N1-F: GAGGTCTATATAAGCAGAGC or CMV-F: GCAAATGGGCGGTAGGCGT; 3′ EGFP-C1-R: AACCATTATAAGCTGCAATAAAC
Terms and licenses: Academic/Nonprofit Terms; Industry Terms: Not Available to Industry
How to cite: p-mCherry-C1-iC++ was a gift from Peter Hegemann (Addgene plasmid # 98165 ; http://n2t.net/addgene:98165 ; RRID:Addgene_98165)
