>Addgene plasmid #98165 | p-mCherry-C1-iC++ | depositor partial sequence | sequence record 179936 | iC++ gene
ATGGACTATGGCGGCGCTTTGTCTGCCGTCGGACTCTTCCAAACCTCATACACTCTTGAGAACAATGGTT
CTGTTATTTGCATCCCGAACAACGGCCAGTGCTTCTGCTTGGCTTGGCTTAAATCCAACGGAACAAATGC
CGAGAAGTTGGCTGCCAACATTCTGCAGTGGATTTCTTTTGCGCTTTCAGCGCTCTGCCTGATGTTCTAC
GGCTACCAGACCTGGAAGTCTACTTGCGGCTGGGAGAACATTTACGTGGCCACGATCCAGATGATCAAGT
TCATCATCGAGTATTTCCATAGCTTTGACGAACCTGCGGTGATCTACTCATCCAACGGCAACAAGACCCG
GTGGCTTCGTTACGCGAGCTGGCTGCTGACCTGCCCTGTCATTCTTATCCACCTGAGCAACCTTACGGGT
CTGGCGAACGACTATAACAAGCGTACCATGGGTCTGCTGGTGTCAGATATCGGCACGATCGTGTGGGGCA
CCACGGCCGCGCTGTCCAAGGGATACGTCCGTGTCATTTTCTTCCTGATGGGCCTGTGCTACGGCATCTA
CACATTCTTCAACGCAGCCAAGGTCTACATTGAGGCGTACCACACCGTGCCGAAGGGCCGGTGTCGCCAG
GTGGTGACTGGCATGGCTTGGCTCTTCTTCGTATCATGGGGTATGTTCCCCATCCTGTTCATCCTCGGCC
CCGAGGGCTTCGGCGTCCTGAGCCGGTACGGCTCCAACGTCGGCCACACCATCATTGACCTGATGTCGAA
GCAGTGCTGGGGTCTGCTCGGCCACTACCTGCGCGTGCTGATCCACAGCCATATCCTCATCCACGGCGAC
ATTCGCAAGACCACCAAATTGAACATTGGTGGCACTGAGATTGAGGTCGAGACGCTGGTGGAGGACGAGG
CCGAGGCTGGCGCGGTC
